>Addgene plasmid #73075 | pcDNA3.1_hE2F7mg_6ntmut | depositor partial sequence | sequence record 134224 | pcDNA3.1_hE2F7mg_6ntmut sequence 1149 bps
ACTGTGGGCCCGTCCTCAGGTCAGCTGCCGTCTTTCAGTGTCCCTTGCATGGTCTTACCATCTCCACCTC
TGGGCCCTTTTCCTGTTCTCTATTCTCCTGCAATGCCGGGCCCGGTTTCTTCTACTCTTGGTGCTCTCCC
AAACACAGGACCTGTGAATTTCAGCTTGCCTGGCCTTGGATCAATAGCCCAGCTTCTCGTCGGCCCCACA
GCTGTGGTTAATCCAAAGTCGTCCACACTCCCTTCTGCAGACCCTCAGCTTCAGAGTCAGCCCTCACTAA
ACCTAAGTCCAGTGATGTCAAGGTCACACAGTGTCGTCCAACAACCTGAGTCCCCCGTTTACGTGGGACA
TCGCTAGCCAGTGTCAGCAAGAAACATACATCAGGTGAGGCCTCGTACGGAAGTTTCCTGAAGACACTGT
CACTCTGGGAAGGGGTATGCCTGTGTTTAGCTTTCATTTTAGCCACATGACTGCCGGACAGAGGCACTAG
GTCAGGCTCCACCTGGCTTCCGTTGTAGACCTAGAGTTATCTGCTCCTTTTATAAAGCACTGAGACATGA
GGTGAGAGATCCTGTGCTTTAAAGACAAAAATGTATGTTTTTAGTTGTCATTCTGTTTCTTATAATTAGA
GGGACCTGTTTTAGGCATAGTTCGGGGGGATTTTTGAGGAATGCTAAATATTTTTATTATTTTGGTGATC
TTCAAGCTTTTATTTCACTAGGTCAATAAAAGAAGCTACCCTAAATTTTAATTATACAGCTATAAAAACA
ATCAAAGGAAACAGAAGTCTTGATAGTAACTCAGAGATTCTTAGCCTGTCAGTCATTTCTTAAGATGTGA
TGTTTAGAGACTGTGTGTGTGTATAATGTCTGTATGTATATACATCTATAATACATAGATGTATATACAT
CTATACATACGCAGAAAACATACNAATATACNNCAAGATACATTATCAATATAAGTTAATGAGTCTATAT
TNGTNCCCCACCTCCATTTNNNTTCAAGNNTCGTTGAATTCNNNNNNNNNTAGGTNGTTNNNGTGNTTAC
TTNNNCNNCCAACAAAAANNNTGNTTAGCCAAAANNTTTAACNNNTTTTCNANNNNCCAAATTNNNNNNC
NNNNAAAAANCNNNNNGTTGAACAAANGA
