>Addgene plasmid #73075 | pcDNA3.1_hE2F7mg_6ntmut | addgene partial sequence | sequence record 137684 | CMV-F 5'-CGCAAATGGGCGGTAGGCGTG-3'
GAGCTCTCTGGCTACTAGAGAACCCACTGCTTACTGGCTTATCGAAATTAATACGACTCACTATAGGGAG
ACCCAAGCTGGCTAGTTAAGCTTGGTACCGAGCTCGGATCCACTAGTCCAGTGTGGTGGAATTGCCCTTA
AACCCTCAGATTCCACAGACCTTGCCTCTCCCAAGACTATGGGTAACAGGGCATCTATACCCCTCAAAGA
CATTCATGTGAATGGCCAACTCCCTGCTGCAGAAGAGATTTCAGGAAAGGCAACAGCAAACTCTCTTGTT
TCTTCTGAGTGGGGAAATCCTTCAAGAAATACAGATGTTGAAAAGCCTTCAAAAGAAAATGAAAGCACCA
AAGAGCCTTCTTTGCTACAATATCTTTGTGTGCAGTCTCCTGCAGGTAAGGGATGTCATCATGTCTTAGA
GTCCCTTGCGGCAGTCAGATCAAGAATTGGATTTTTAAATTTTTGTCTGTGTCACCTGACCCAAAGTGGC
TTATTGATGTGCCTGAGTCATTTTACTCTTAGCCCCTTTGTTTTCTCCATCTATAAATGAAGGGAGAAGC
TGCTTCTACTTTCACCAACTTCAGGAGTAATGGGAAAATAATTGAGGCAGGTGATTCAAAAAAAATACAT
TAAACATTATTTGGTGAAAAAGCACGGTAATTCAGCTGAATCTAGCATTGGTTTAGTATAATAGTGTGAA
CCTGTTGGCCATT
