>Addgene plasmid #73075 | pcDNA3.1_hE2F7mg_6ntmut | addgene partial sequence | sequence record 137685 | BGH-rev 5'-TAGAAGGCACAGTCGAGG-3'
GTGATGGTGATGATGACCGGTACGCGTAGAATCGAGACCGAGGAGAGGGTTAGGGATAGGCTTACCTTCG
AACCGCGGGCCCTCTAGACTCGAGCGGCCGCCACTGTGCTGGATATCTGCAGAATTGCCCTTACATCCGG
GACTCTCAGGGCGTTTGATCCCACCCCCACCTGGCAAAGCGGCAGGTTAGTCAGCGCCGCCGCTGGGGAT
TTCTAGTCTCCTCTGGGCCGAGCTGGTGTTTCGTGACTGGTTCCTTTCTCTTCTCTTCAGGACAGGGTCT
CCAAGGCTGCCGGGTGTCTTGAAAAACGTCTCACGATGTGTGCGTTGGATGCTCTTGGGGGTCACTGGAA
CTGGTGACTGAAAAAAGAAAAAAGAAAAAACAGAAGTGAAGTCATATTGTTTCTGATCTCTGAGTAGAAA
GGCAGCCCTTTCTTGACCTGTGTGTTAGGATCCCAAGGCAGGCGTTCCTTCTTCTTTGCTTTCTTATCAC
ACTTACCCCGTTTGTCTCCCCTGCTTACCACAACTGAAAATTAAATTCATATTTGTTGTTTTGGGTGCAG
AAAGGCAGTCTACCAAAGAGGTATCTTTGGTATCTGGAGCCAGGGACTGGGCTCTGCCACTGTGGACAAG
TTACTTAAGCAACCTGTCCCTCAGTTTCTTCCTCCATCCAACGGCGATGGTAAAATTACTGACTTCACAA
GGTTGTAGGAATTAAATAAGATAATTGTAAAGCACTTTAGAGCATGTGAGGCCAACATGGTTTGTGTGTT
GGCTCTTTCTCTTTACTTGCTAATATTTATCCCCTAATGTTAAATGTTAAATATTTATTCCCTTAATGTG
CCATAA
