[The description below was written by a language model from this plasmid's Addgene catalogue record.]
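Description:
pcDNA3.1_hE2F7mg_6ntmut is a mammalian expression plasmid of about 9.7 kb, built by TOPO cloning a human E2F7 splicing minigene into the pcDNA3.1 V5-His TOPO backbone. It is propagated in E. coli under ampicillin selection. It also carries a neomycin resistance marker, so transfected mammalian cells can be selected with G418. The record does not list individual backbone features. pcDNA3.1-series vectors generally drive insert transcription from the CMV immediate-early promoter, but no promoter, polyadenylation signal or origin is stated for this construct. The record also does not say whether the backbone's V5 and His tags are relevant, and they would not be expected to matter for a reporter read out at the RNA level.

The insert is a roughly 4.2 kb partial genomic fragment of human E2F7 comprising exons 11, 12 and 13 together with the introns that separate them. When this cassette is transcribed in transfected cells, the resulting pre-mRNA must be spliced, so the inclusion or skipping of the internal exon can be monitored as a readout of alternative splicing. This version carries a six-nucleotide mutation in the binding site for SNORD27, a C/D box small nucleolar RNA. The mutation is presumably intended to disrupt base pairing between the snoRNA and the E2F7 pre-mRNA. The construct therefore likely serves as the mutant counterpart to an unmutated minigene in experiments testing whether SNORD27 regulates E2F7 alternative splicing through direct interaction with this site. This fits the associated work on the dual roles of C/D box snoRNAs in rRNA modification and pre-mRNA splicing.
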