Addgene plasmid #73075: pcDNA3.1_hE2F7mg_6ntmut
Purpose: human E2F7 minigene (exons 11,12,13/introns cassette) with mutated snord27 binding site
Depositing lab: Stefan Stamm. Depositing organization: University of Kentucky. Publication: Dual function of C/D box small nucleolar RNAs in rRNA modification and alternative pre-mRNA splicing. Falaleeva M, Pages A, Matuszek Z, Hidmi S, Agranat-Tamir L, Korotkov K, Nevo Y, Eyras E, Sperling R, Stamm S. Proc Natl Acad Sci U S A. 2016 Mar 22;113(12):E1625-34. doi: 10.1073/pnas.1519292113. Epub 2016 Mar 8. PubMed 26957605.
Backbone
  Vector backbone: pcDNA3.1V5hisTOPO
  Total vector size (bp): 9701
  Vector type: Mammalian Expression
  Selectable markers: Neomycin (select with G418)
Growth in bacteria
  Bacterial resistance: Ampicillin, 100 μg/mL
  Growth temperature: 37°C
  Growth strain: DH5alpha
  Copy number: Unknown
Gene/Insert
  Gene/Insert name: E2F7
  Species: H. sapiens (human)
  Insert size (bp): 4178
  Mutation: partial gene, exons 11,12,13 spaced by introns with 6nt mutation in SNORD27 binding site
  Entrez Gene: E2F7
  Cloning method: TOPO Cloning
  Sequencing primers: 5′ AAACCCTCAGATTCCACAG; 3′ ACATCCGGGACTCTCAG
Terms and licenses: Academic/Nonprofit Terms; Industry Terms: Not Available to Industry
How to cite: pcDNA3.1_hE2F7mg_6ntmut was a gift from Stefan Stamm (Addgene plasmid # 73075 ; http://n2t.net/addgene:73075 ; RRID:Addgene_73075)
